>Addgene plasmid #183565 | pKDR-CBh.21 | addgene full sequence | sequence record 364046 | Addgene Partial NGS Result
GTCGACGTACCCGTTACATAACTTACGGTAAATGGCCCGCCTGGCTGACCGCCCAACGACCCCCGCCCAT
TGACGTCAATAGTAACGCCAATAGGGACTTTCCATTGACGTCAATGGGTGGAGTATTTACGGTAAACTGC
CCACTTGGCAGTACATCAAGTGTATCATATGCCAAGTACGCCCCCTATTGACGTCAATGACGGTAAATGG
CCCGCCTGGCATTGTGCCCAGTACATGACCTTATGGGACTTTCCTACTTGGCAGTACATCTACGTATTAG
TCATCGCTATTACCATGGTCGAGGTGAGCCCCACGTTCTGCTTCACTCTCCCCATCTCCCCCCCCTCCCC
ACCCCCAATTTTGTATTTATTTATTTTTTAATTATTTTGTGCAGCGATGGGGGCGGGGGGGGGGGGGGGG
CGCGCGCCRGGSGGGGSGGGGSGGGGSGRGGGGSGGGGSGGGGSGAGGCGGAGAGGTGCGGCGGCAGCCA
ATCAGAGCGGCGCGCTCCGAAAGTTTCCTTTTATGGCGAGGCGGCGGCGGCGGCGGCCCTATAAAAAGCG
AAGCGCGCGGCGGGCGGGAGTCGCTGCGCGCTGCCTTCGCCCCGTGCCCCGCTCCGCCGCCGCCTCGCGC
CGCCCGCCCCGGCTCTGACTGACCGCGTTACTCCCACAGGTGAGCGGGCGGGACGGCCCTTCTCCTCCGG
GCTGTAATTAGCTGAGCAAGAGGTAAGGGTTTAAGGGATGGTTGGTTGGTGGGGTATTAATGTTTAATTA
CCTGGAGCACCTGCCTGAAATCACTTTTTTTCAGGTTGGACCGGTCGGCCGCCGGAGGGCTATACTGCCC
TCCGGCGGCCGCCACCATGGTGAGCAAGGGCGAGGAGCTGTTCACCGGGGTGGTGCCCATCCTGGTCGAG
CTGGACGGCGACGTAAACGGCCACAAGTTCAGCGTCCGCGGCGAGGGCGAGGGCGATGCCACCAACGGCA
AGCTGACCCTGAAGTTCATCTGCACCACCGGCAAGCTGCCCGTGCCCTGGCCCACCCTCGTGACCACCTT
CGGCTACGGCGTGGCCTGCTTCAGCCGCTACCCCGACCACATGAAGCAGCACGACTTCTTCAAGTCCGCC
ATGCCCGAAGGCTACGTCCAGGAGCGCACCATCTCTTTCAAGGACGACGGTACCTACAAGACCCGCGCCG
AGGTGAAGTTCGAGGGCGACACCCTGGTGAACCGCATCGAGCTGAAGGGCATCGACTTCAAGGAGGACGG
CAACATCCTGGGGCACAAGCTGGAGTACAACTTCAACAGCCACTACGTCTATATCACGGCCGACAAGCAG
AAGAACTGCATCAAGGCTAACTTCAAGATCCGCCACAACGTTGAGGACGGCAGCGTGCAGCTCGCCGACC
ACTACCAGCAGAACACCCCCATCGGCGACGGCCCCGTGCTGCTGCCCGACAACCACTACCTGAGCCATCA
GTCCAAGCTGAGCAAAGACCCCAACGAGAAGCGCGATCACATGGTCCTGCTGGAGTTCGTGACCGCCGCC
GGGATTACACATGGCATGGACGAGCTGTACAAGTAGCCTGCAGGGTCACCTAAATAATTCCGCCCCCCCC
TCTCCCTCCCCCCCCCCTAACGTTACTGGCCGAAGCCGCTTGGAATAAGGCCGGTGTGCGTTTGTCTATA
TGTTATTTTCCACCATATTGCCGTCTTTTGGCAATGTGAGGGCCCGGAAACCTGGCCCTGTCTTCTTGAC
GAGCATTCCTAGGGGTCTTTCCCCTCTCGCCAAAGGAATGCAAGGTCTGTTGAATGTCGTGAAGGAAGCA
GTTCCTCTGGAAGCTTCTTGAAGACAAACAACGTCTGTAGCGACCCTTTGCAGGCAGCGGAACCCCCCAC
CTGGCGACAGGTGCCTCTGCGGCCAAAAGCCACGTGTATAAGATACACCTGCAAAGGCGGCACAACCCCA
GTGCCACGTTGTGAGTTGGATAGTTGTGGAAAGAGTCAAATGGCTCTCCTCAAGCGTATTCAACAAGGGG
CTGAAGGATGCCCAGAAGGTACCCCATTGTATGGGATCTGATCTGGGGCCTCGGTGCACATGCTTTACAT
GTGTTTAGTCGAGGTTAAAAAAACGTCTAGGCCCCCCGAACCACGGGGACGTGGTTTTCCTTTGAAAAAC
ACGATGATAATATGGCCACAACCATGGGCTGCACCGTGAGCGCCGAGGACAAGGCGGCGGCCGAGCGCGG
CTCTGGTTCCGGCACTAGTGTGAGTAAAGGAGAGGCCGTTATAAAAGAGTTCATGCGGTTCAAGGTACAC
ATGGAGGGATCAATGAACGGACACGAGTTCGAAATCGAAGGGGAAGGAGAGGGCAGGCCCTATGAGGGTA
CTCAGACCGCCAAACTCAAAGTGACAAAGGGAGGCCCTTTGCCTTTCTCTTGGGACATCTTGTCACCACA
ATTTATGTATGGCTCCCGAGCATTTATAAAACACCCAGCAGACATACCCGATTACTACAAGCAGTCTTTC
CCAGAAGGTTTTAAATGGGAAAGGGTCATGAACTTTGAGGATGGTGGTGCTGTGACGGTGACGCAGGATA
CTTCTTTGGAGGACGGAACACTCATCTACAAGGTAAAGCTCAGGGGCACGAACTTCCCGCCGGACGGACC
AGTCATGCAGAAAAAGACTATGGGATGGGAGGCTTCCACCGAACGGTTGTATCCCGAGGACGGTGTTTTG
AAGGGAGATATAAAAATGGCTCTTCGGCTGAAAGATGGAGGCAGATACTTGGCAGATTTTAAGACCACGT
ATAAGGCAAAAAAACCAGTGCAAATGCCGGGAGCATATAACGTTGACCGCAAACTGGACATCACCTCACA
TAACGAGGATTATACAGTAGTAGAACAGTACGAAAGAAGCGAAGGGAGGCACAGCACCGGGGGTATGGAT
GAGCTGTATAAGTGATAGGCATGCTGTTTGAATGAGGCTTCAGTACTTTACAGAATCGTTGCCTGCACAT
CTTGGAAACACTTGCTGGGATTACTTCGACTTCTTAACCCAACAGAAGGCTCGAGAAGGTATATTGCTGT
TGACAGTGAGCGCACTCTTTCTAGGAGGTTGTGATAGTGAAGCCACAGATGTATCACAACCTCCTAGAAA
GAGTATGCCTACTGCCTCGGACTTCAAGGGGCTAGAATTCGAGCAATTATCTTGTTTACTAAAACTGAAT
ACCTTGCTATCTCTTTGATACATTTTTACAAAGCTGAATTAAAATGGTATAAATTAAATCACTTTTTTCA
ATTGACGCGTGATCTAATTCTACCGGGTAGGGGAGGCGCTTTTCCCAAGGCAGTCTGGAGCATGGCCGCA
CTCCTCAGGTGCAGGCTGCCTATCAGAAGGTGGTGGCTGGTGTGGCCAATGCCCTGGCTCACAAATACCA
CTGAGATCTTTTTCCCTCTGCCAAAAATTATGGGGACATCATGAAGCCCCTTGAGCATCTGACTTCTGGC
TAATAAAGGAAATTTATTTTCATTGCAATAGTGTGTTGGAATTTTTTGTGTCTCTCACTCGGAAGGACAT
ATGGGAGGGCAAATCATTTAAAACATCAGAATGAGTATTTGGTTTAGAGTTTGGCAACATATGCCCATAT
GCTGGCTGCCATGAACAAAGGTTGGCTATAAAGAGGTCATCAGTATATGAAACAGCCCCCTGCTGTCCAT
TCCTTATTCCATAGAAAAGCCTTGACTTGAGGTTAGATTTTTTTTATATTTTGTTTTGTGTTATTTTTTT
CTTTAACATCCCTAAAATTTTCCTTACATGTTTTACTAGCCAGATTTTTCCTCCTCTCCTGACTACTCCC
AGTCATAGCTGTCCCTCTTCTCTTATGGAGATCCCTCGACCTGCAGCCCAAGCTTGGCGTAATCATGGTC
ATAGCTGTTTCCTGTGTGAAATTGTTATCCGCTCACAATTCCACACAACATACGAGCCGGAAGCATAAAG
TGTAAAGCCTGGGGTGCCTAATGAGTGAGCTAACTCACATTAATTGCGTTGCGCTCACTGCCCGCTTTCC
AGTCGGGAAACCTGTCGTGCCAGCGGATCCGCATCTCAATTAGTCAGCAACCATAGTCCCGCCCCTAACT
CCGCCCATCCCGCCCCTAACTCCGCCCAGTTCCGCCCATTCTCCGCCCCATGGCTGACTAATTTTTTTTA
TTTATGCAGAGGCCGAGGCCGCCTCGGCCTCTGAGCTATTCCAGAAGTAGTGAGGAGGCTTTTTTGGAGG
CCTAGGCTTTTGCAAAAAGCTAACTTGTTTATTGCAGCTTATAATGGTTACAAATAAAGCAATAGCATCA
CAAATTTCACAAATAAAGCATTTTTTTCACTGCATTCTAGTTGTGGTTTGTCCAAACTCATCAATGTATC
TTATCATGTCTGGATCCGCTGCATTAATGAATCGGCCAACGCGCGGGGAGAGGCGGTTTGCGTATTGGGC
GCTCTTCCGCTTCCTCGCTCACTGACTCGCTGCGCTCGGTCGTTCGGCTGCGGCGAGCGGTATCAGCTCA
CTCAAAGGCGGTAATACGGTTATCCACAGAATCAGGGGATAACGCAGGAAAGAACATGTGAGCAAAAGGC
CAGCAAAAGGCCAGGAACCGTAAAAAGGCCGCGTTGCTGGCGTTTTTCCATAGGCTCCGCCCCCCTGACG
AGCATCACAAAAATCGACGCTCAAGTCAGAGGTGGCGAAACCCGACAGGACTATAAAGATACCAGGCGTT
TCCCCCTGGAAGCTCCCTCGTGCGCTCTCCTGTTCCGACCCTGCCGCTTACCGGATACCTGTCCGCCTTT
CTCCCTTCGGGAAGCGTGGCGCTTTCTCATAGCTCACGCTGTAGGTATCTCAGTTCGGTGTAGGTCGTTC
GCTCCAAGCTGGGCTGTGTGCACGAACCCCCCGTTCAGCCCGACCGCTGCGCCTTATCCGGTAACTATCG
TCTTGAGTCCAACCCGGTAAGACACGACTTATCGCCACTGGCAGCAGCCACTGGTAACAGGATTAGCAGA
GCGAGGTATGTAGGCGGTGCTACAGAGTTCTTGAAGTGGTGGCCTAACTACGGCTACACTAGAAGAACAG
TATTTGGTATCTGCGCTCTGCTGAAGCCAGTTACCTTCGGAAAAAGAGTTGGTAGCTCTTGATCCGGCAA
ACAAACCACCGCTGGTAGCGGTGGTTTTTTTGTTTGCAAGCAGCAGATTACGCGCAGAAAAAAAGGATCT
CAAGAAGATCCTTTGATCTTTTCTACGGGGTCTGACGCTCAGTGGAACGAAAACTCACGTTAAGGGATTT
TGGTCATGAGATTATCAAAAAGGATCTTCACCTAGATCCTTTTAAATTAAAAATGAAGTTTTAAATCAAT
CTAAAGTATATATGAGTAAACTTGGTCTGACAGTTACCAATGCTTAATCAGTGAGGCACCTATCTCAGCG
ATCTGTCTATTTCGTTCATCCATAGTTGCCTGACTCCCCGTCGTGTAGATAACTACGATACGGGAGGGCT
TACCATCTGGCCCCAGTGCTGCAATGATACCGCGAGACCCACGCTCACCGGCTCCAGATTTATCAGCAAT
AAACCAGCCAGCCGGAAGGGCCGAGCGCAGAAGTGGTCCTGCAACTTTATCCGCCTCCATCCAGTCTATT
AATTGTTGCCGGGAAGCTAGAGTAAGTAGTTCGCCAGTTAATAGTTTGCGCAACGTTGTTGCCATTGCTA
CAGGCATCGTGGTGTCACGCTCGTCGTTTGGTATGGCTTCATTCAGCTCCGGTTCCCAACGATCAAGGCG
AGTTACATGATCCCCCATGTTGTGCAAAAAAGCGGTTAGCTCCTTCGGTCCTCCGATCGTTGTCAGAAGT
AAGTTGGCCGCAGTGTTATCACTCATGGTTATGGCAGCACTGCATAATTCTCTTACTGTCATGCCATCCG
TAAGATGCTTTTCTGTGACTGGTGAGTACTCAACCAAGTCATTCTGAGAATAGTGTATGCGGCGACCGAG
TTGCTCTTGCCCGGCGTCAATACGGGATAATACCGCGCCACATAGCAGAACTTTAAAAGTGCTCATCATT
GGAAAACGTTCTTCGGGGCGAAAACTCTCAAGGATCTTACCGCTGTTGAGATCCAGTTCGATGTAACCCA
CTCGTGCACCCAACTGATCTTCAGCATCTTTTACTTTCACCAGCGTTTCTGGGTGAGCAAAAACAGGAAG
GCAAAATGCCGCAAAAAAGGGAATAAGGGCGACACGGAAATGTTGAATACTCATACTCTTCCTTTTTCAA
TATTATTGAAGCATTTATCAGGGTTATTGTCTCATGAGCGGATACATATTTGAATGTATTTAGAAAAATA
AACAAATAGGGGTTCCGCGCACATTTCCCCGAAAAGTGCCACCTG
Features (pLannotate 1.2.2; 21 found; start..end, strand, type, name):
     12..297     +  enhancer       CMV enhancer: human cytomegalovirus immediate early enhancer; contains an 18-bp deletion relative to the standard CMV enhancer
    299..576     +  promoter       chicken β-actin promoter: No description available
    577..804     +  intron         hybrid intron: hybrid between chicken β-actin (CBA) and minute virus of mice (MMV) introns (Gray et al., 2011)
    857..1573    +  CDS            mClover3: mClover3 is a basic (constitutively fluorescent) green/yellow fluorescent protein published in 2016, derived from Aequorea victoria. It is reported to be a rapidly-maturing monomer with high acid sensitivity.
   1718..2180    +  misc_feature   IRES: internal ribosome entry site (IRES) of the encephalomyocarditis virus (EMCV)
   2260..2952    +  CDS            mScarlet-I: mScarlet-I is a basic (constitutively fluorescent) red fluorescent protein published in 2016, derived from synthetic construct. It is reported to be a rapidly-maturing monomer with moderate acid sensitivity.
   3159..3285    +  ncRNA          3' miR-30a: sequence downstream of the 71-nt precursor of the human miR-30a microRNA (Zeng et al., 2002) miRNA
   3315..3354    +  promoter       PGK promoter (fragment): mouse phosphoglycerate kinase 1 promoter
   3360..3431    +  CDS            HBB (fragment): HBB_PONPY - Experimental evidence at transcript level: Swiss-Prot protein existence level 2. Involved in oxygen transport from the lung to the various peripheral tissues. From Pongo pygmaeus (Bornean orangutan).
   3502..3557    +  polyA_signal   β-globin poly(A) signal: rabbit β-globin polyadenylation signal (Gil and Proudfoot, 1987)
   3942..3958    -  protein_bind   lac operator: The lac repressor binds to the lac operator to inhibit transcription in E. coli. This inhibition can be relieved by adding lactose or isopropyl-β-D-thiogalactopyranoside (IPTG). lac repressor encoded by lacI
   3966..3996    -  promoter       lac promoter: promoter for the E. coli lac operon
   4011..4032    -  protein_bind   CAP binding site: CAP binding activates transcription in the presence of cAMP. E. coli catabolite activator protein
   4045..4084    -  CDS            lacI (fragment): lac repressor; lacI; The lac repressor binds to the lac operator to inhibit transcription in E. coli. This inhibition can be relieved by adding lactose or isopropyl-β-D-thiogalactopyranoside (IPTG).
   4091..4113    +  promoter       SV40 promoter (fragment): SV40 enhancer and early promoter
   4137..4272    +  rep_origin     SV40 ori: SV40 origin of replication
   4292..4426    +  polyA_signal   SV40 poly(A) signal: SV40 polyadenylation signal
   4428..4482    -  CDS            lacI (fragment): lac repressor; lacI; The lac repressor binds to the lac operator to inhibit transcription in E. coli. This inhibition can be relieved by adding lactose or isopropyl-β-D-thiogalactopyranoside (IPTG).
   4665..5253    -  rep_origin     ori: high-copy-number ColE1/pMB1/pBR322/pUC origin of replication
   5424..6284    -  CDS            AmpR: β-lactamase; bla; confers resistance to ampicillin, carbenicillin, and related antibiotics
   6285..6389    -  promoter       AmpR promoter: bla
