[The description below was written by a language model from this plasmid's Addgene catalogue record and pLannotate feature annotations shown in this document.]
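Description:
pKDR-CBh.21 is a mammalian expression plasmid built on the pKDR backbone, one member of a series designed to titrate the amount of an expressed protein down toward endogenous levels. It is propagated in E. coli as a high-copy plasmid through a ColE1/pUC-type origin and selected with ampicillin via the β-lactamase gene and its own promoter. Remnants of lac regulatory sequence (lac promoter, operator, CAP site, lacI fragments) and an SV40 origin with an adjacent SV40 poly(A) signal are also present in the backbone.

The expression unit is driven by the CBh promoter, annotated here as its component parts: a CMV enhancer, the chicken β-actin promoter and a hybrid CBA/MVM intron. The catalogued insert, Attenuator Sequence 21, was introduced by Gibson cloning. It is not annotated separately in the feature table, but the purpose field and the associated publication title indicate that attenuation relies on 5' UTR secondary structure that reduces translation of the downstream protein. A short unannotated gap between the intron and the first coding sequence would be consistent with that position, though the record does not confirm it. The transcript then encodes mClover3, followed by an EMCV IRES and mScarlet-I, so the red reporter is translated independently of the cap-proximal 5' UTR and could plausibly serve as an internal reference for the attenuated green signal. Downstream lies 3' miR-30a flanking sequence, consistent with the single-transcript knockdown-replacement design named in the publication, although no hairpin or target is annotated or stated. The unit ends with a rabbit β-globin poly(A) signal. The sequence is labelled a partial NGS result, so the annotation may be incomplete.
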