Addgene plasmid #183565: pKDR-CBh.21
Purpose: One in a series of plasmids to titrate levels of expressed protein to levels of endogenous protein (attenuated CBh promoter, Fig 3)
Depositing lab: Erik Dent. Depositing organization: University of Wisconsin, Madison. Publication: A Single Transcript Knockdown-Replacement Strategy Employing 5' UTR Secondary Structures to Precisely Titrate Rescue Protein Translation. Millette MM, Holland ED, Tenpas TJ, Dent EW. Front Genome Ed. 2022 Mar 28;4:803375. doi: 10.3389/fgeed.2022.803375. eCollection 2022. PubMed 35419562.
Backbone
  Vector backbone: pKDR
  Vector type: Mammalian Expression
Growth in bacteria
  Bacterial resistance: Ampicillin, 100 μg/mL
  Growth temperature: 37°C
  Growth strain: DH5alpha
  Copy number: High Copy
Gene/Insert
  Gene/Insert name: Attenuator Sequence 21
  Species: Other
  Promoter: CBh
  Cloning method: Gibson Cloning
Terms and licenses: Academic/Nonprofit Terms; Industry Terms: Not Available to Industry
How to cite: pKDR-CBh.21 was a gift from Erik Dent (Addgene plasmid # 183565 ; http://n2t.net/addgene:183565 ; RRID:Addgene_183565)
